>Addgene plasmid #203337 | pML3 | addgene full sequence | sequence record 400057 | Addgene NGS Result
CGCCTGAGCGAGACGAAATACGCGATCGCTGTTAAAAGGACAATTACAAACAGGAATCGAATGCAACCGG
CGCAGGAACACTGCCAGCGCATCAACAATATTTTCACCTGAATCAGGATATTCTTCTAATACCTGGAATG
CTGTTTTCCCGGGGATCGCAGTGGTGAGTAACCATGCATCATCAGGAGTACGGATAAAATGCTTGATGGT
CGGAAGAGGCATAAATTCCGTCAGCCAGTTTAGTCTGACCATCTCATCTGTAACATCATTGGCAACGCTA
CCTTTGCCATGTTTCAGAAACAACTCTGGCGCATCGGGCTTCCCATACAATCGATAGATTGTCGCACCTG
ATTGCCCGACATTATCGCGAGCCCATTTATACCCATATAAATCAGCATCCATGTTGGAATTTAATCGCGG
CCTGGAGCAAGACGTTTCCCGTTGAATATGGCTCATAACACCCCTTGTATTACTGTTTATGTAAGCAGAC
AGTTTTATTGTTCATGATGATATATTTTTATCTTGTGCAATGTACATCAGAGATTTTGAGACACAACCAA
TTATTGAAGGCCTCCCTAACGGGGGGCCTTTTTTTGTTTCTGGTCTCCCGCTTGGAGCGACGTACGGTGG
AATCTGATTCGTTACCAATTGACATGATACGAAACGTACCGTATCGTTAAGGTTACGTACTCCACCGTTG
GCTTTTTTCCCTATCAGTGATAGAGATTGACATCCCTATCAGTGATAGAGATAATGAGCACCTGAGAAGT
CAATTAATGTGCTTTTAATTCTGATGAGTCGGTGACGACGAAACTTCCTCTACAAATAATTTTGTTTAAC
CCCCCGAGGAGTAGCACATGCCGAAACTGGGTATGCAGAGCATTCGTCGTCGTCAGCTGATTGATGCAAC
CCTGGAAGCAATTAATGAAGTTGGTATGCATGATGCAACCATTGCACAGATTGCACGTCGTGCCGGTGTT
AGCACCGGTATTATTAGCCATTATTTCCGCGATAAAAACGGTCTGCTGGAAGCAACCATGCGTGATATTA
CCAGCCAGCTGCGTGATGCAGTTCTGAATCGTCTGCATGCACTGCCGCAGGGTAGCGCAGAACAGCGTCT
GCAGGCAATTGTTGGTGGTAATTTTGATGAAACCCAGGTTAGCAGCGCAGCAATGAAAGCATGGCTGGCA
TTTTGGGCAAGCAGCATGCATCAGCCGATGCTGTATCGTCTGCAGCAGGTTAGCAGTCGTCGTCTGCTGA
GCAATCTGGTTAGCGAATTTCGTCGTGAACTGCCTCGTGAACAGGCACAAGAGGCAGGTTATGGTCTGGC
AGCACTGATTGATGGTCTGTGGCTGCGTGCAGCACTGAGCGGTAAACCGCTGGATAAAACCCGTGCAAAT
AGCCTGACCCGTCATTTTATCACCCAGCATCTGCCGACCGATTAACCAATTATTGAACACCCTTCGGGGT
GTTTTTTTGTTTCTGGTCTACCAGGTCGCTGGAGAACGATCGTTGGCTGTGTTGACAATTAATCATCGGC
TCGTATAATGTGTGGAATTGTGAGCGCTCACAATTTACGAGCGCGGGTGAGAGGGATTCGTTACCAATAG
ACAATTGATTGGACGTTCAATATAATGCTAGCCTGAGCGGTCAACGCATGTGCTTTGCGTTCTGATGAGA
CAGTGATGTCGAAACCGCCTCTACAAATAATTTTGTTTAACTATGGACTATGTTTGAAAGGGAGAAATAC
TAGATGGCACGTACCCCGAGCCGTAGCAGCATTGGTAGCCTGCGTAGTCCGCATACCCATAAAGCAATTC
TGACCAGCACCATTGAAATCCTGAAAGAATGTGGTTATAGCGGTCTGAGCATTGAAAGCGTTGCACGTCG
TGCCGGTGCAAGCAAACCGACCATTTATCGTTGGTGGACCAATAAAGCAGCACTGATTGCCGAAGTGTAT
GAAAATGAAAGCGAACAGGTGCGTAAATTTCCGGATCTGGGTAGCTTTAAAGCCGATCTGGATTTTCTGC
TGCGTAATCTGTGGAAAGTTTGGCGTGAAACCATTTGTGGTGAAGCATTTCGTTGTGTTATTGCAGAAGC
ACAGCTGGACCCTGCAACCCTGACCCAGCTGAAAGATCAGTTTATGGAACGTCGTCGTGAGATGCCGAAA
AAACTGGTTGAAAATGCCATTAGCAATGGTGAACTGCCGAAAGATACCAATCGTGAACTGCTGCTGGATA
TGATTTTTGGTTTTTGTTGGTATCGCCTGCTGACCGAACAGCTGACCGTTGAACAGGATATTGAAGAATT
TACCTTCCTGCTGATTAATGGTGTTTGTCCGGGTACACAGCGTTAAGGAAACACAGAAAAAAGCCCGCAC
CTGACAGTGCGGGCTTTTTTTTTCGACCAAAGGAGGTAATGGTCACCATATATCAAGTTTACGGCTAGCT
CAGTCCTAGGTACTATGCTAGCTACTAGAGAAAGAGGAGAAATACTAGATGGCTGAAGCGCAAAATGATC
CCCTGCTGCCGGGATACTCGTTTAATGCCCATCTGGTGGCGGGTTTAACGCCGATTGAGGCCAACGGTTA
TCTCGATTTTTTTATCGACCGACCGCTGGGAATGAAAGGTTATATTCTCAATCTCACCATTCGCGGTCAG
GGGGTGGTGAAAAATCAGGGACGAGAATTTGTTTGCCGACCGGGTGATATTTTGCTGTTCCCGCCAGGAG
AGATTCATCACTACGGTCGTCATCCGGAGGCTCGCGAATGGTATCACCAGTGGGTTTACTTTCGTCCGCG
CGCCTACTGGCATGAATGGCTTAACTGGCCGTCAATATTTGCCAATACGGGGTTCTTTCGCCCGGATGAA
GCGCACCAGCCGCATTTCAGCGACCTGTTTGGGCAAATCATTAACGCCGGGCAAGGGGAAGGGCGCTATT
CGGAGCTGCTGGCGATAAATCTGCTTGAGCAATTGTTACTGCGGCGCATGGAAGCGATTAACGAGTCGCT
CCATCCACCGATGGATAATCGGGTACGCGAGGCTTGTCAGTACATCAGCGATCACCTGGCAGACAGCAAT
TTTGATATCGCCAGCGTCGCACAGCATGTTTGCTTGTCGCCGTCGCGTCTGTCACATCTTTTCCGCCAGC
AGTTAGGGATTAGCGTCTTAAGCTGGCGCGAGGACCAACGTATCAGCCAGGCGAAGCTGCTTTTGAGCAC
CACCCGGATGCCTATCGCCACCGTCGGTCGCAATGTTGGTTTTGACGATCAACTCTATTTCTCGCGGGTA
TTTAAAAAATGCACCGGGGCCAGCCCGAGCGAGTTCCGTGCCGGTTAATAACCAATTATTGAAGGCCGCT
AACGCAGCCTTTTTTTGTTTCTGGTCTCCCAATGGCGGCGCGCCATCGAATGGCGCAAAACCTTTCGCGG
TATGGCATGATAGCGCCCGGAAGAGAGTCAATTCAGGGTGGTGAATATGAAACCAGTAACGTTATACGAT
GTCGCAGAGTATGCCGGTGTCTCTTATCAGACCGTTTCCCGCGTGGTGAACCAGGCCAGCCACGTTTCTG
CGAAAACGCGGGAAAAAGTGGAAGCGGCGATGGCGGAGCTGAATTACATTCCCAACCGCGTGGCACAACA
ACTGGCGGGCAAACAGTCGTTGCTGATTGGCGTTGCCACCTCCAGTCTGGCCCTGCACGCGCCGTCGCAA
ATTGTCGCGGCGATTAAATCTCGCGCCGATCAACTGGGTGCCAGCGTGGTGGTGTCGATGGTAGAACGAA
GCGGCGTCGAAGCCTGTAAAGCGGCGGTGCACAATCTTCTCGCGCAACGCGTCAGTGGGCTGATCATTAA
CTATCCGCTGGATGACCAGGATGCCATTGCTGTGGAAGCTGCCTGCACTAATGTTCCGGCGTTATTTCTT
GATGTCTCTGACCAGACACCCATCAACAGTATTATTTTCTCCCATGAGGACGGTACGCGACTGGGCGTGG
AGCATCTGGTCGCATTGGGTCACCAGCAAATCGCGCTGTTAGCGGGCCCATTAAGTTCTGTCTCGGCGCG
TCTGCGTCTGGCTGGCTGGCATAAATATCTCACTCGCAATCAAATTCAGCCGATAGCGGAACGGGAAGGC
GACTGGAGTGCCATGTCCGGTTTTCAACAAACCATGCAAATGCTGAATGAGGGCATCGTTCCCACTGCGA
TGCTGGTTGCCAACGATCAGATGGCGCTGGGCGCAATGCGCGCCATTACCGAGTCCGGGCTGCGCGTTGG
TGCGGATATCTCGGTAGTGGGATACGACGATACCGAAGATAGCTCATGTTATATCCCGCCGTTAACCACC
ATCAAACAGGATTTTCGCCTGCTGGGGCAAACCAGCGTGGACCGCTTGCTGCAACTCTCTCAGGGCCAGG
CGGTGAAGGGCAATCAGCTGTTGCCAGTCTCACTGGTGAAAAGAAAAACCACCCTGGCGCCCAATACGCA
AACCGCCTCTCCCCGCGCGTTGGCCGATTCATTAATGCAGCTGGCACGACAGGTTTCCCGACTGGAAAGC
GGGCAGTGACAATCCAGGAGGAAAAAAATGTCCAGATTAGATAAAAGTAAAGTGATTAACAGCGCATTAG
AGCTGCTTAATGAGGTCGGAATCGAAGGTTTAACAACCCGTAAACTCGCCCAGAAGCTAGGTGTAGAGCA
GCCTACATTGTATTGGCATGTAAAAAATAAGCGGGCTTTGCTCGACGCCTTAGCCATTGAGATGTTAGAT
AGGCACCATACTCACTTTTGCCCTTTAGAAGGGGAAAGCTGGCAAGATTTTTTACGTAATAACGCTAAAA
GTTTTAGATGTGCTTTACTAAGTCATCGCGATGGAGCAAAAGTACATTTAGGTACACGGCCTACAGAAAA
ACAGTATGAAACTCTCGAAAATCAATTAGCCTTTTTATGCCAACAAGGTTTTTCACTAGAGAATGCATTA
TATGCACTCAGCGCTGTGGGGCATTTTACTTTAGGTTGCGTATTGGAAGATCAAGAGCATCAAGTCGCTA
AAGAAGAAAGGGAAACACCTACTACTGATAGTATGCCGCCATTATTACGACAAGCTATCGAATTATTTGA
TCACCAAGGTGCAGAGCCAGCCTTCTTATTCGGCCTTGAATTGATCATATGCGGATTAGAAAAACAACTT
AAATGTGAAAGTGGGTCCTAAATCACACAGGAAAGGCCTCGATGAAAAACATAAATGCCGACGACACATA
CAGAATAATTAATAAAATTAAAGCTTGTAGAAGCAATAATGATATTAATCAATGCTTATCTGATATGACT
AAAATGGTACATTGTGAATATTATTTACTCGCGATCATTTATCCTCATTCTATGGTTAAATCTGATATTT
CAATCCTAGATAATTACCCTAAAAAATGGAGGCAATATTATGATGACGCTAATTTAATAAAATATGATCC
TATAGTAGATTATTCTAACTCCAATCATTCACCAATTAATTGGAATATATTTGAAAACAATGCTGTAAAT
AAAAAATCTCCAAATGTAATTAAAGAAGCGAAAACATCAGGTCTTATCACTGGGTTTAGTTTCCCTATTC
ATACGGCTAACAATGGCTTCGGAATGCTTAGTTTTGCACATTCAGAAAAAGACAACTATATAGATAGTTT
ATTTTTACATGCGTGTATGAACATACCATTAATTGTTCCTTCTCTAGTTGATAATTATCGAAAAATAAAT
ATAGCAAATAATAAATCAAACAACGATTTAACCAAAAGAGAAAAAGAATGTTTAGCGTGGGCATGCGAAG
GAAAAAGCTCTTGGGATATTTCAAAAATATTAGGTTGCAGTGAGCGTACTGTCACTTTCCATTTAACCAA
TGCGCAAATGAAACTCAATACAACAAACCGCTGCCAAAGTATTTCTAAAGCAATTTTAACAGGAGCAATT
GATTGCCCATACTTTAAAAATTAACCATAATTGGTAACGAATCAGACAATTGACGGCTCGAGGGAGTAGC
ATAGGGTTTGCAGAATCCCTGCTTCGTCCATTTGACAGGCACATTATGCATCGATGATAAGCTGTCAAAC
ATGAGCAGATCCTCTACGCCGGACGCATCGTGGCCGGCATCACCGGCGCCACAGGTGCGGTTGCTGGCGC
CTATATCGCCGACATCACCGATGGGGAAGATCGGGCTCGCCACTTCGGGCTCATGAGCAAATATTTTATC
TGAGGTGCTTCCTCGCTCACTGACTCGCTGCACGAGGCAGACCTCAGCGCTAGCGGAGTGTATACTGGCT
TACTATGTTGGCACTGATGAGGGTGTCAGTGAAGTGCTTCATGTGGCAGGAGAAAAAAGGCTGCACCGGT
GCGTCAGCAGAATATGTGATACAGGATATATTCCGCTTCCTCGCTCACTGACTCGCTACGCTCGGTCGTT
CGACTGCGGCGAGCGGAAATGGCTTACGAACGGGGCGGAGATTTCCCGGAAGATGCCAGGAAGATACTTA
ACAGGGAAGTGAGAGGGCCGCGGCAAAGCCGTTTTTCCATAGGCTCCGCCCCCCTGACAAGCATCACGAA
ATCTGACGCTCAAATCAGTGGTGGCGAAACCCGACAGGACTATAAAGATACCAGGCGTTTCCCCCTGGCG
GCTCCCTCGTGCGCTCTCCTGTTCCTGCCTTTCGGTTTACCGGTGTCATTCCGCTGTTATGGCCGCGTTT
GTCTCATTCCACGCCTGACACTCAGTTCCGGGTAGGCAGTTCGCTCCAAGCTGGACTGTATGCACGAACC
CCCCGTTCAGTCCGACCGCTGCGCCTTATCCGGTAACTATCGTCTTGAGTCCAACCCGGAAAGACATGCA
AAAGCACCACTGGCAGCAGCCACTGGTAATTGATTTAGAGGAGTTAGTCTTGAAGTCATGCGCCGGTTAA
GGCTAAACTGAAAGGACAAGTTTTGGTGACTGCGCTCCTCCAAGCCAGTTACCTCGGTTCAAAGAGTTGG
TAGCTCAGAGAACCTTCGAAAAACCGCCCTGCAAGGCGGTTTTTTCGTTTTCAGAGCAAGAGATTACGCG
CAGACCAAAACGATCTCAAGAAGATCATCTTATTAAGGGGTCTGACGCTCAGTGGAACGAAAAATCAATC
TAAAGTATATATGAGTAAACTTGGTCTGACAGTTACCTTAGAAAAACTCATCGAGCATCAAATGAAACTG
CAATTTATTCATATCAGGATTATCAATACCATATTTTTGAAAAAGCCGTTTCTGTAATGAAGGAGAAAAC
TCACCGAGGCAGTTCCATAGGATGGCAAGATCCTGGTATCGGTCTGCGATTCCGACTCGTCCAACATCAA
TACAACCTATTAATTTCCCCTCGTCAAAAATAAGGTTATCAAGTGAGAAATCACCATGAGTGACGACTGA
ATCCGGTGAGAATGGCAAAAGCTTATGCATTTCTTTCCAGACTTGTTCAACAGGCCAGCCATTACGCTCG
TCATCAAAATCACTCGCATCAACCAAACCGTTATTCATTCGTGATTG
Features (pLannotate 1.2.2; 20 found; start..end, strand, type, name):
    708..726     +  protein_bind   tet operator: tetO; bacterial operator O2 for the tetR and tetA genes tetracycline repressor TetR
    732..751     +  promoter       H1-2O2 promoter (fragment): doxycycline-inducible variant of the human H1 RNA promoter (Henriksen et al., 2007)
    763..818     +  ncRNA          Hammerhead 3: Accession: RF00008 - Hammerhead ribozyme (type III)
    858..1442    +  CDS            betI: BETI_ECOLI - Experimental evidence at transcript level: Swiss-Prot protein existence level 2. Repressor involved in the biosynthesis of the osmoprotectant glycine betaine. It represses transcription of the choline transporter BetT and the genes of BetAB involved in the synthesis of glycine betaine. From Escherichia coli (strain K12).
   1522..1550    +  promoter       tac promoter: strong E. coli promoter; hybrid between the trp and lac UV5 promoters
   1556..1575    +  protein_bind   lac operator (symmetric): The lac repressor binds to the lac operator to inhibit transcription in E. coli. This inhibition can be relieved by adding lactose or isopropyl-β-D-thiogalactopyranoside (IPTG). The symmetric lac operator was optimized for tight binding of lac repressor. lac repressor encoded by lacI
   2334..2402    +  ncRNA          Thr leader (fragment): Accession: RF00506 - Threonine operon leader
   2444..2462    +  promoter       J23119(SpeI) promoter (fragment): bacterial promoter (Registry of Standard Biological Parts BBa J23119) modified to end with an SpeI site
   2499..3336    +  CDS            araC (fragment): L-arabinose regulatory protein; araC
   3403..3476    +  promoter       lacI promoter (fragment): lacI
   3477..4556    +  CDS            lacI: LACI_ECOLI - Experimental evidence at protein level: Swiss-Prot protein existence level 1. Repressor of the lactose operon. Binds allolactose as an inducer. From Escherichia coli (strain K12).
   4578..5198    +  CDS            tetR: TETR2_ECOLX - Experimental evidence at protein level: Swiss-Prot protein existence level 1. TetR is the repressor of the tetracycline resistance element; its N-terminal region forms a helix-turn-helix structure and binds DNA. Binding of tetracycline to TetR reduces the repressor affinity for the tetracycline resistance gene (tetA) promoter operator sites. From Escherichia coli.
   5222..5971    +  CDS            luxR: LUXR_ALIFS - Experimental evidence at protein level: Swiss-Prot protein existence level 1. Transcriptional activator of the bioluminescence operon. Binds to the OHHL autoinducer. From Aliivibrio fischeri (Vibrio fischeri).
   6070..6088    -  promoter       tet promoter (fragment): E. coli promoter for tetracycline efflux protein gene
   6098..6218    +  CDS            TcR (fragment): tetracycline efflux protein; tet; confers resistance to tetracycline
   6237..6259    -  rep_origin     RSF ori (fragment): Plasmids containing the RSF 1030 origin of replication can be propagated in E. coli cells that contain additional plasmids with compatible origins.
   6276..6302    +  misc_feature   bom (fragment): basis of mobility region from pBR322
   6401..6456    -  rep_origin     RSF ori (fragment): Plasmids containing the RSF 1030 origin of replication can be propagated in E. coli cells that contain additional plasmids with compatible origins.
   6544..7089    -  rep_origin     p15A ori: Plasmids containing the medium-copy-number p15A origin of replication can be propagated in E. coli cells that contain a second plasmid with the ColE1 origin.
   7178..456     -  CDS            KanR (across the origin): aminoglycoside phosphotransferase; aph(3')-Ia; confers resistance to kanamycin in bacteria or G418 (Geneticin®) in eukaryotes
