[The description below was written by a language model from this plasmid's Addgene catalogue record and pLannotate feature annotations shown in this document.]
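Description:
pML3 is a bacterial genetic-circuit plasmid that encodes a set-reset (SR) latch, built on the pLW555 backbone and about 7.5 kb in total. It replicates from a p15A origin, is listed as low copy, and is selected with kanamycin through an aph(3')-Ia KanR gene that spans the sequence origin. The short RSF ori, bom, TcR and tet promoter hits near the origin are only fragments. They most likely reflect sequence similarity or backbone remnants rather than functional parts.

The latch consists of two repressor genes that cross-inhibit each other. betI is driven by the PPhlF and PTet promoters, and phlF is driven by PTac and PBetI. Because each repressor shuts off the promoter upstream of the other, the circuit can hold either of two stable states. The PTet and PTac inputs act as set and reset signals that flip it between those states. The feature table shows a tet operator, a hammerhead ribozyme (commonly used as a transcript insulator) and the betI coding sequence. A tac promoter with a symmetric lac operator follows. The phlF coding sequence itself was not annotated, but presumably lies in the unannotated stretch downstream of that promoter.

The backbone carries a sensor array of regulator genes: lacI, tetR and luxR, plus an araC sequence annotated as a fragment. LacI and TetR make the PTac and PTet inputs responsive to IPTG and tetracycline-type inducers. No reporter gene is annotated, so circuit output is presumably read from another construct, although the record does not say so. The associated publication concerns sequential logic and memory circuits for recording biochemical concentrations in a probiotic bacterium.
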