Addgene plasmid #203337: pML3
Purpose: SR latch circuit on pLW555 backbone: PTet-E1, PTac-P1
Depositing lab: Lauren Andrews. Depositing organization: University of Massachusetts, Amherst. Publication: Algorithmic Programming of Sequential Logic and Genetic Circuits for Recording Biochemical Concentration in a Probiotic Bacterium. Lebovich M, Zeng M, Andrews LB. ACS Synth Biol. 2023 Aug 15. doi: 10.1021/acssynbio.3c00232. PubMed 37581922.
Backbone
  Vector backbone: pLW555
  Backbone size w/o insert (bp): 5600
  Total vector size (bp): 7536
Growth in bacteria
  Bacterial resistance: Kanamycin, 50 μg/mL
  Growth temperature: 37°C
  Growth strain: DH5alpha
  Copy number: Low Copy
Gene/Insert 1
  Gene/Insert name: betI
  Insert size (bp): 588
  Promoter: PPhlF and PTet
  Cloning method: Unknown
  Sequencing primers: 5′ TGGCTCATAACACCCCTTG
Gene/Insert 2
  Gene/Insert name: phlF
  Insert size (bp): 603
  Promoter: PTac and PBetI
  Cloning method: Unknown
  Sequencing primers: 5′ CCAGCATCTGCCGACC
Terms and licenses: Academic/Nonprofit Terms; Industry Terms: Not Available to Industry
How to cite: pML3 was a gift from Lauren Andrews (Addgene plasmid # 203337 ; http://n2t.net/addgene:203337 ; RRID:Addgene_203337)
